>Addgene plasmid #226540 | pDest17_A1-LCD swap V3 | addgene full sequence | sequence record 451385 | Addgene NGS Result
AGATCTCGATCCCGCGAAATTAATACGACTCACTATAGGGAGACCACAACGGTTTCCCTCTAGAAATAAT
TTTGTTTAACTTTAAGAAGGAGATATACATATGTCGTACTACCATCACCATCACCATCACCTCGAATCAA
CAAGTTTGTACAAAAAAGCAGGCTTCGAGAACCTGTATTTTCAGGGTAGCAAACAAGGTGGTCGTGGTGG
TAATCGTAGCGGTAGCGGTAATGGCAATGCAAGCGGTGCCGGTGGTGGTGGCCGTGATGGTGGTTCAGAT
GGTGGCTTTGATGGTTTTGATTATCAGTTTAGCGGTGGTGGCAATCCGAGCAGCCAGTATTATGGTAGCC
GTGGTGGCTCAGGTCGTAATTCAGCCGGTGGCTATTATTTCTTTCGTAATAGCAGCGGTGGTAATGGTTC
AAGCGGTAATATGAATCCTGGCAATGGTTATTTTGGTTTTAGCCGTAGTGGTGGTCGCGGTCAGAATCGT
GGCTTTTTCTTTGGTGGTATGGGTGGTGGCGGTTTTGGTCGTAGCAGCAATTTTGGTAGCTATAACAGCA
GCAATAAAAGCGGTTCAGGCGGTGGCGGAGGTGGTTAAGACCCAGCTTTCTTGTACAAAGTGGTTGATTC
GAGGCTGCTAACAAAGCCCGAAAGGAAGCTGAGTTGGCTGCTGCCACCGCTGAGCAATAACTAGCATAAC
CCCTTGGGGCCTCTAAACGGGTCTTGAGGGGTTTTTTGCTGAAAGGAGGAACTATATCCGGATATCCACA
GGACGGGTGTGGTCGCCATGATCGCGTAGTCGATAGTGGCTCCAAGTAGCGAAGCGAGCAGGACTGGGCG
GCGGCCAAAGCGGTCGGACAGTGCTCCGAGAACGGGTGCGCATAGAAATTGCATCAACGCATATAGCGCT
AGCAGCACGCCATAGTGACTGGCGATGCTGTCGGAATGGACGATATCCCGCAAGAGGCCCGGCAGTACCG
GCATAACCAAGCCTATGCCTACAGCATCCAGGGTGACGGTGCCGAGGATGACGATGAGCGCATTGTTAGA
TTTCATACACGGTGCCTGACTGCGTTAGCAATTTAACTGTGATAAACTACCGCATTAAAGCTTATCGATG
ATAAGCTGTCAAACATGAGAATTCTTGAAGACGAAAGGGCCTCGTGATACGCCTATTTTTATAGGTTAAT
GTCATGATAATAATGGTTTCTTAGACGTCAGGTGGCACTTTTCGGGGAAATGTGCGCGGAACCCCTATTT
GTTTATTTTTCTAAATACATTCAAATATGTATCCGCTCATGAGACAATAACCCTGATAAATGCTTCAATA
ATATTGAAAAAGGAAGAGTATGAGTATTCAACATTTCCGTGTCGCCCTTATTCCCTTTTTTGCGGCATTT
TGCCTTCCTGTTTTTGCTCACCCAGAAACGCTGGTGAAAGTAAAAGATGCTGAAGATCAGTTGGGTGCAC
GAGTGGGTTACATCGAACTGGATCTCAACAGCGGTAAGATCCTTGAGAGTTTTCGCCCCGAAGAACGTTT
TCCAATGATGAGCACTTTTAAAGTTCTGCTATGTGGCGCGGTATTATCCCGTGTTGACGCCGGGCAAGAG
CAACTCGGTCGCCGCATACACTATTCTCAGAATGACTTGGTTGAGTACTCACCAGTCACAGAAAAGCATC
TTACGGATGGCATGACAGTAAGAGAATTATGCAGTGCTGCCATAACCATGAGTGATAACACTGCGGCCAA
CTTACTTCTGACAACGATCGGAGGACCGAAGGAGCTAACCGCTTTTTTGCACAACATGGGGGATCATGTA
ACTCGCCTTGATCGTTGGGAACCGGAGCTGAATGAAGCCATACCAAACGACGAGCGTGACACCACGATGC
CTGCAGCAATGGCAACAACGTTGCGCAAACTATTAACTGGCGAACTACTTACTCTAGCTTCCCGGCAACA
ATTAATAGACTGGATGGAGGCGGATAAAGTTGCAGGACCACTTCTGCGCTCGGCCCTTCCGGCTGGCTGG
TTTATTGCTGATAAATCTGGAGCCGGTGAGCGTGGGTCTCGCGGTATCATTGCAGCACTGGGGCCAGATG
GTAAGCCCTCCCGTATCGTAGTTATCTACACGACGGGGAGTCAGGCAACTATGGATGAACGAAATAGACA
GATCGCTGAGATAGGTGCCTCACTGATTAAGCATTGGTAACTGTCAGACCAAGTTTACTCATATATACTT
TAGATTGATTTAAAACTTCATTTTTAATTTAAAAGGATCTAGGTGAAGATCCTTTTTGATAATCTCATGA
CCAAAATCCCTTAACGTGAGTTTTCGTTCCACTGAGCGTCAGACCCCGTAGAAAAGATCAAAGGATCTTC
TTGAGATCCTTTTTTTCTGCGCGTAATCTGCTGCTTGCAAACAAAAAAACCACCGCTACCAGCGGTGGTT
TGTTTGCCGGATCAAGAGCTACCAACTCTTTTTCCGAAGGTAACTGGCTTCAGCAGAGCGCAGATACCAA
ATACTGTCCTTCTAGTGTAGCCGTAGTTAGGCCACCACTTCAAGAACTCTGTAGCACCGCCTACATACCT
CGCTCTGCTAATCCTGTTACCAGTGGCTGCTGCCAGTGGCGATAAGTCGTGTCTTACCGGGTTGGACTCA
AGACGATAGTTACCGGATAAGGCGCAGCGGTCGGGCTGAACGGGGGGTTCGTGCACACAGCCCAGCTTGG
AGCGAACGACCTACACCGAACTGAGATACCTACAGCGTGAGCTATGAGAAAGCGCCACGCTTCCCGAAGG
GAGAAAGGCGGACAGGTATCCGGTAAGCGGCAGGGTCGGAACAGGAGAGCGCACGAGGGAGCTTCCAGGG
GGAAACGCCTGGTATCTTTATAGTCCTGTCGGGTTTCGCCACCTCTGACTTGAGCGTCGATTTTTGTGAT
GCTCGTCAGGGGGGCGGAGCCTATGGAAAAACGCCAGCAACGCGGCCTTTTTACGGTTCCTGGCCTTTTG
CTGGCCTTTTGCTCACATGTTCTTTCCTGCGTTATCCCCTGATTCTGTGGATAACCGTATTACCGCCTTT
GAGTGAGCTGATACCGCTCGCCGCAGCCGAACGACCGAGCGCAGCGAGTCAGTGAGCGAGGAAGCGGAAG
AGCGCCTGATGCGGTATTTTCTCCTTACGCATCTGTGCGGTATTTCACACCGCAATGGTGCACTCTCAGT
ACAATCTGCTCTGATGCCGCATAGTTAAGCCAGTATACACTCCGCTATCGCTACGTGACTGGGTCATGGC
TGCGCCCCGACACCCGCCAACACCCGCTGACGCGCCCTGACGGGCTTGTCTGCTCCCGGCATCCGCTTAC
AGACAAGCTGTGACCGTCTCCGGGAGCTGCATGTGTCAGAGGTTTTCACCGTCATCACCGAAACGCGCGA
GGCAGCTGCGGTAAAGCTCATCAGCGTGGTCGTGAAGCGATTCACAGATGTCTGCCTGTTCATCCGCGTC
CAGCTCGTTGAGTTTCTCCAGAAGCGTTAATGTCTGGCTTCTGATAAAGCGGGCCATGTTAAGGGCGGTT
TTTTCCTGTTTGGTCACTGATGCCTCCGTGTAAGGGGGATTTCTGTTCATGGGGGTAATGATACCGATGA
AACGAGAGAGGATGCTCACGATACGGGTTACTGATGATGAACATGCCCGGTTACTGGAACGTTGTGAGGG
TAAACAACTGGCGGTATGGATGCGGCGGGACCAGAGAAAAATCACTCAGGGTCAATGCCAGCGCTTCGTT
AATACAGATGTAGGTGTTCCACAGGGTAGCCAGCAGCATCCTGCGATGCAGATCCGGAACATAATGGTGC
AGGGCGCTGACTTCCGCGTTTCCAGACTTTACGAAACACGGAAACCGAAGACCATTCATGTTGTTGCTCA
GGTCGCAGACGTTTTGCAGCAGCAGTCGCTTCACGTTCGCTCGCGTATCGGTGATTCATTCTGCTAACCA
GTAAGGCAACCCCGCCAGCCTAGCCGGGTCCTCAACGACAGGAGCACGATCATGCGCACCCGTGGCCAGG
ACCCAACGCTGCCCGAGATGCGCCGCGTGCGGCTGCTGGAGATGGCGGACGCGATGGATATGTTCTGCCA
AGGGTTGGTTTGCGCATTCACAGTTCTCCGCAAGAATTGATTGGCTCCAATTCTTGGAGTGGTGAATCCG
TTAGCGAGGTGCCGCCGGCTTCCATTCAGGTCGAGGTGGCCCGGCTCCATGCACCGCGACGCAACGCGGG
GAGGCAGACAAGGTATAGGGCGGCGCCTACAATCCATGCCAACCCGTTCCATGTGCTCGCCGAGGCGGCA
TAAATCGCCGTGACGATCAGCGGTCCAATGATCGAAGTTAGGCTGGTAAGAGCCGCGAGCGATCCTTGAA
GCTGTCCCTGATGGTCGTCATCTACCTGCCTGGACAGCATGGCCTGCAACGCGGGCATCCCGATGCCGCC
GGAAGCGAGAAGAATCATAATGGGGAAGGCCATCCAGCCTCGCGTCGCGAACGCCAGCAAGACGTAGCCC
AGCGCGTCGGCCGCCATGCCGGCGATAATGGCCTGCTTCTCGCCGAAACGTTTGGTGGCGGGACCAGTGA
CGAAGGCTTGAGCGAGGGCGTGCAAGATTCCGAATACCGCAAGCGACAGGCCGATCATCGTCGCGCTCCA
GCGAAAGCGGTCCTCGCCGAAAATGACCCAGAGCGCTGCCGGCACCTGTCCTACGAGTTGCATGATAAAG
AAGACAGTCATAAGTGCGGCGACGATAGTCATGCCCCGCGCCCACCGGAAGGAGCTGACTGGGTTGAAGG
CTCTCAAGGGCATCGGTCGATCGACGCTCTCCCTTATGCGACTCCTGCATTAGGAAGCAGCCCAGTAGTA
GGTTGAGGCCGTTGAGCACCGCCGCCGCAAGGAATGGTGCATGCAAGGAGATGGCGCCCAACAGTCCCCC
GGCCACGGGGCCTGCCACCATACCCACGCCGAAACAAGCGCTCATGAGCCCGAAGTGGCGAGCCCGATCT
TCCCCATCGGTGATGTCGGCGATATAGGCGCCAGCAACCGCACCTGTGGCGCCGGTGATGCCGGCCACGA
TGCGTCCGGCGTAGAGGATCG
Features (pLannotate 1.2.2; 17 found; start..end, strand, type, name):
     21..39      +  promoter       T7 promoter: promoter for bacteriophage T7 RNA polymerase
     71..93      +  RBS            RBS: efficient ribosome binding site from bacteriophage T7 gene 10 (Olins and Rangwala, 1989)
    111..131     +  CDS            8xHis (fragment): 8xHis affinity tag
    140..164     +  protein_bind   attB1: mutant version of attB; recombination site for the Gateway® BP reaction BP Clonase™
    170..186     +  CDS            TEV site (fragment): tobacco etch virus (TEV) protease recognition and cleavage site
    600..624     -  protein_bind   attB2: mutant version of attB; recombination site for the Gateway® BP reaction BP Clonase™
    634..683     +  CDS            SET1 (fragment): solubility-enhancement tag derived from T7 phage gene 10B
    691..738     +  terminator     T7 terminator: transcription terminator for bacteriophage T7 RNA polymerase
    764..1056    -  CDS            TcR (fragment): tetracycline efflux protein; tet; confers resistance to tetracycline
   1104..1132    -  promoter       tet promoter: E. coli promoter for tetracycline efflux protein gene
   1245..1349    +  promoter       AmpR promoter: bla
   1350..2210    +  CDS            AmpR: β-lactamase; bla; confers resistance to ampicillin, carbenicillin, and related antibiotics
   2381..2969    +  rep_origin     ori: high-copy-number ColE1/pMB1/pBR322/pUC origin of replication
   3155..3294    -  misc_feature   bom: basis of mobility region from pBR322
   3396..3587    -  CDS            rop: Rop protein, which maintains plasmids at low copy number; rop
   3604..3984    +  CDS            YPB1_ECOLX: Protein predicted: Swiss-Prot protein existence level 4. From Escherichia coli.
   4226..5130    -  CDS            TcR (fragment): tetracycline efflux protein; tet; confers resistance to tetracycline
