[The description below was written by a language model from this plasmid's Addgene catalogue record and pLannotate feature annotations shown in this document.]
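Description:
pDest17_A1-LCD swap V3 is a bacterial expression plasmid of about 5.1 kb, built by Gateway recombination into the pDest17 destination vector. It produces a designed variant ("swap V3") of the human A1-LCD with an N-terminal histidine tag. The record does not expand the insert name or describe how this variant differs from the parent sequence. The associated publication concerns the design of intrinsically disordered protein variants with diverse structural properties.

Expression is driven by a T7 promoter followed by the phage T7 gene 10 ribosome binding site, so it requires a host that supplies T7 RNA polymerase; the depositor recommends a BL21(DE3)-type strain for this, while DH5alpha is listed for propagation. The reading frame begins with the His tag (catalogued as 6xHis; the annotation software matched it as a partial 8xHis feature). It continues through the attB1 recombination scar and a TEV protease recognition site, which allows the tag to be removed after affinity purification. It then runs into the insert, which lies between attB1 and attB2. A T7 terminator sits downstream. The short "SET1" fragment annotated just before the terminator most likely reflects vector-derived T7 gene 10 sequence rather than a functional solubility tag.

The backbone is pBR322-like. It has a ColE1/pMB1-family origin together with the bom region and the rop gene, which holds copy number down, consistent with the catalogue's low-copy designation. Selection is by ampicillin through β-lactamase expressed from its own promoter. The tetracycline resistance gene is present only as disrupted fragments, along with its promoter, and should not be regarded as a usable marker.
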