Addgene plasmid #226540: pDest17_A1-LCD swap V3
Purpose: Bacterial expression of N-terminally 6His tagged A1-LCD V3
Depositing lab: Tanja Mittag. Depositing organization: St. Jude Children's Research Hospital. Publication: Design of intrinsically disordered protein variants with diverse structural properties. Pesce F, Bremer A, Tesei G, Hopkins JB, Grace CR, Mittag T, Lindorff-Larsen K. Sci Adv. 2024 Aug 30;10(35):eadm9926. doi: 10.1126/sciadv.adm9926. Epub 2024 Aug 28. PubMed 39196930.
Backbone
  Vector backbone: pDest17
  Backbone manufacturer: Invtirogen
  Vector type: Bacterial Expression
Growth in bacteria
  Bacterial resistance: Ampicillin, 100 μg/mL
  Growth temperature: 37°C
  Growth strain: DH5alpha
  Copy number: Low Copy
Gene/Insert
  Gene/Insert name: A1-LCD swap V3
  Species: H. sapiens (human)
  Promoter: T7
  Tag / fusion protein: 6xHis (N terminal on insert)
  Cloning method: Gateway Cloning
Terms and licenses: Academic/Nonprofit Terms; Industry Terms: Not Available to Industry
Depositor comments: TEV cleavage Site. Growth strain BL21_DE3 also recommended for this plasmid.
How to cite: pDest17_A1-LCD swap V3 was a gift from Tanja Mittag (Addgene plasmid # 226540 ; http://n2t.net/addgene:226540 ; RRID:Addgene_226540)
