>Addgene plasmid #226540 | pDest17_A1-LCD swap V3 | depositor partial sequence | sequence record 444130 | ORF Sequence
AAACAAGGTGGTCGTGGTGGTAATCGTAGCGGTAGCGGTAATGGCAATGCAAGCGGTGCCGGTGGTGGTG
GCCGTGATGGTGGTTCAGATGGTGGCTTTGATGGTTTTGATTATCAGTTTAGCGGTGGTGGCAATCCGAG
CAGCCAGTATTATGGTAGCCGTGGTGGCTCAGGTCGTAATTCAGCCGGTGGCTATTATTTCTTTCGTAAT
AGCAGCGGTGGTAATGGTTCAAGCGGTAATATGAATCCTGGCAATGGTTATTTTGGTTTTAGCCGTAGTG
GTGGTCGCGGTCAGAATCGTGGCTTTTTCTTTGGTGGTATGGGTGGTGGCGGTTTTGGTCGTAGCAGCAA
TTTTGGTAGCTATAACAGCAGCAATAAAAGCGGTTCAGGCGGTGGCGGAGGTGGT
